>Addgene plasmid #237852 | DriD-3HB-mutant | addgene full sequence | sequence record 473987 | Addgene NGS Result
GATCCGGCTGCTAACAAAGCCCGAAAGGAAGCTGAGTTGGCTGCTGCCACCGCTGAGCAATAACTAGCAT
AACCCCTTGGGGCCTCTAAACGGGTCTTGAGGGGTTTTTTGCTGAAAGGAGGAACTATATCCGGATATCC
CGCAAGAGGCCCGGCAGTACCGGCATAACCAAGCCTATGCCTACAGCATCCAGGGTGACGGTGCCGAGGA
TGACGATGAGCGCATTGTTAGATTTCATACACGGTGCCTGACTGCGTTAGCAATTTAACTGTGATAAACT
ACCGCATTAAAGCTTATCGATGATAAGCTGTCAAACATGAGAATTCTTGAAGACGAAAGGGCCTCGTGAT
ACGCCTATTTTTATAGGTTAATGTCATGATAATAATGGTTTCTTAGACGTCAGGTGGCACTTTTCGGGGA
AATGTGCGCGGAACCCCTATTTGTTTATTTTTCTAAATACATTCAAATATGTATCCGCTCATGAGACAAT
AACCCTGATAAATGCTTCAATAATATTGAAAAAGGAAGAGTATGAGTATTCAACATTTCCGTGTCGCCCT
TATTCCCTTTTTTGCGGCATTTTGCCTTCCTGTTTTTGCTCACCCAGAAACGCTGGTGAAAGTAAAAGAT
GCTGAAGATCAGTTGGGTGCACGAGTGGGTTACATCGAACTGGATCTCAACAGCGGTAAGATCCTTGAGA
GTTTTCGCCCCGAAGAACGTTTTCCAATGATGAGCACTTTTAAAGTTCTGCTATGTGGCGCGGTATTATC
CCGTGTTGACGCCGGGCAAGAGCAACTCGGTCGCCGCATACACTATTCTCAGAATGACTTGGTTGAGTAC
TCACCAGTCACAGAAAAGCATCTTACGGATGGCATGACAGTAAGAGAATTATGCAGTGCTGCCATAACCA
TGAGTGATAACACTGCGGCCAACTTACTTCTGACAACGATCGGAGGACCGAAGGAGCTAACCGCTTTTTT
GCACAACATGGGGGATCATGTAACTCGCCTTGATCGTTGGGAACCGGAGCTGAATGAAGCCATACCAAAC
GACGAGCGTGACACCACGATGCCTGCAGCAATGGCAACAACGTTGCGCAAACTATTAACTGGCGAACTAC
TTACTCTAGCTTCCCGGCAACAATTAATAGACTGGATGGAGGCGGATAAAGTTGCAGGACCACTTCTGCG
CTCGGCCCTTCCGGCTGGCTGGTTTATTGCTGATAAATCTGGAGCCGGTGAGCGTGGGTCTCGCGGTATC
ATTGCAGCACTGGGGCCAGATGGTAAGCCCTCCCGTATCGTAGTTATCTACACGACGGGGAGTCAGGCAA
CTATGGATGAACGAAATAGACAGATCGCTGAGATAGGTGCCTCACTGATTAAGCATTGGTAACTGTCAGA
CCAAGTTTACTCATATATACTTTAGATTGATTTAAAACTTCATTTTTAATTTAAAAGGATCTAGGTGAAG
ATCCTTTTTGATAATCTCATGACCAAAATCCCTTAACGTGAGTTTTCGTTCCACTGAGCGTCAGACCCCG
TAGAAAAGATCAAAGGATCTTCTTGAGATCCTTTTTTTCTGCGCGTAATCTGCTGCTTGCAAACAAAAAA
ACCACCGCTACCAGCGGTGGTTTGTTTGCCGGATCAAGAGCTACCAACTCTTTTTCCGAAGGTAACTGGC
TTCAGCAGAGCGCAGATACCAAATACTGTCCTTCTAGTGTAGCCGTAGTTAGGCCACCACTTCAAGAACT
CTGTAGCACCGCCTACATACCTCGCTCTGCTAATCCTGTTACCAGTGGCTGCTGCCAGTGGCGATAAGTC
GTGTCTTACCGGGTTGGACTCAAGACGATAGTTACCGGATAAGGCGCAGCGGTCGGGCTGAACGGGGGGT
TCGTGCACACAGCCCAGCTTGGAGCGAACGACCTACACCGAACTGAGATACCTACAGCGTGAGCTATGAG
AAAGCGCCACGCTTCCCGAAGGGAGAAAGGCGGACAGGTATCCGGTAAGCGGCAGGGTCGGAACAGGAGA
GCGCACGAGGGAGCTTCCAGGGGGAAACGCCTGGTATCTTTATAGTCCTGTCGGGTTTCGCCACCTCTGA
CTTGAGCGTCGATTTTTGTGATGCTCGTCAGGGGGGCGGAGCCTATGGAAAAACGCCAGCAACGCGGCCT
TTTTACGGTTCCTGGCCTTTTGCTGGCCTTTTGCTCACATGTTCTTTCCTGCGTTATCCCCTGATTCTGT
GGATAACCGTATTACCGCCTTTGAGTGAGCTGATACCGCTCGCCGCAGCCGAACGACCGAGCGCAGCGAG
TCAGTGAGCGAGGAAGCGGAAGAGCGCCTGATGCGGTATTTTCTCCTTACGCATCTGTGCGGTATTTCAC
ACCGCATATATGGTGCACTCTCAGTACAATCTGCTCTGATGCCGCATAGTTAAGCCAGTATACACTCCGC
TATCGCTACGTGACTGGGTCATGGCTGCGCCCCGACACCCGCCAACACCCGCTGACGCGCCCTGACGGGC
TTGTCTGCTCCCGGCATCCGCTTACAGACAAGCTGTGACCGTCTCCGGGAGCTGCATGTGTCAGAGGTTT
TCACCGTCATCACCGAAACGCGCGAGGCAGCTGCGGTAAAGCTCATCAGCGTGGTCGTGAAGCGATTCAC
AGATGTCTGCCTGTTCATCCGCGTCCAGCTCGTTGAGTTTCTCCAGAAGCGTTAATGTCTGGCTTCTGAT
AAAGCGGGCCATGTTAAGGGCGGTTTTTTCCTGTTTGGTCACTGATGCCTCCGTGTAAGGGGGATTTCTG
TTCATGGGGGTAATGATACCGATGAAACGAGAGAGGATGCTCACGATACGGGTTACTGATGATGAACATG
CCCGGTTACTGGAACGTTGTGAGGGTAAACAACTGGCGGTATGGATGCGGCGGGACCAGAGAAAAATCAC
TCAGGGTCAATGCCAGCGCTTCGTTAATACAGATGTAGGTGTTCCACAGGGTAGCCAGCAGCATCCTGCG
ATGCAGATCCGGAACATAATGGTGCAGGGCGCTGACTTCCGCGTTTCCAGACTTTACGAAACACGGAAAC
CGAAGACCATTCATGTTGTTGCTCAGGTCGCAGACGTTTTGCAGCAGCAGTCGCTTCACGTTCGCTCGCG
TATCGGTGATTCATTCTGCTAACCAGTAAGGCAACCCCGCCAGCCTAGCCGGGTCCTCAACGACAGGAGC
ACGATCATGCGCACCCGTGGCCAGGACCCAACGCTGCCCGAGATGCGCCGCGTGCGGCTGCTGGAGATGG
CGGACGCGATGGATATGTTCTGCCAAGGGTTGGTTTGCGCATTCACAGTTCTCCGCAAGAATTGATTGGC
TCCAATTCTTGGAGTGGTGAATCCGTTAGCGAGGTGCCGCCGGCTTCCATTCAGGTCGAGGTGGCCCGGC
TCCATGCACCGCGACGCAACGCGGGGAGGCAGACAAGGTATAGGGCGGCGCCTACAATCCATGCCAACCC
GTTCCATGTGCTCGCCGAGGCGGCATAAATCGCCGTGACGATCAGCGGTCCAGTGATCGAAGTTAGGCTG
GTAAGAGCCGCGAGCGATCCTTGAAGCTGTCCCTGATGGTCGTCATCTACCTGCCTGGACAGCATGGCCT
GCAACGCGGGCATCCCGATGCCGCCGGAAGCGAGAAGAATCATAATGGGGAAGGCCATCCAGCCTCGCGT
CGCGAACGCCAGCAAGACGTAGCCCAGCGCGTCGGCCGCCATGCCGGCGATAATGGCCTGCTTCTCGCCG
AAACGTTTGGTGGCGGGACCAGTGACGAAGGCTTGAGCGAGGGCGTGCAAGATTCCGAATACCGCAAGCG
ACAGGCCGATCATCGTCGCGCTCCAGCGAAAGCGGTCCTCGCCGAAAATGACCCAGAGCGCTGCCGGCAC
CTGTCCTACGAGTTGCATGATAAAGAAGACAGTCATAAGTGCGGCGACGATAGTCATGCCCCGCGCCCAC
CGGAAGGAGCTGACTGGGTTGAAGGCTCTCAAGGGCATCGGTCGAGATCCCGGTGCCTAATGAGTGAGCT
AACTTACATTAATTGCGTTGCGCTCACTGCCCGCTTTCCAGTCGGGAAACCTGTCGTGCCAGCTGCATTA
ATGAATCGGCCAACGCGCGGGGAGAGGCGGTTTGCGTATTGGGCGCCAGGGTGGTTTTTCTTTTCACCAG
TGAGACGGGCAACAGCTGATTGCCCTTCACCGCCTGGCCCTGAGAGAGTTGCAGCAAGCGGTCCACGCTG
GTTTGCCCCAGCAGGCGAAAATCCTGTTTGATGGTGGTTAACGGCGGGATATAACATGAGCTGTCTTCGG
TATCGTCGTATCCCACTACCGAGATATCCGCACCAACGCGCAGCCCGGACTCGGTAATGGCGCGCATTGC
GCCCAGCGCCATCTGATCGTTGGCAACCAGCATCGCAGTGGGAACGATGCCCTCATTCAGCATTTGCATG
GTTTGTTGAAAACCGGACATGGCACTCCAGTCGCCTTCCCGTTCCGCTATCGGCTGAATTTGATTGCGAG
TGAGATATTTATGCCAGCCAGCCAGACGCAGACGCGCCGAGACAGAACTTAATGGGCCCGCTAACAGCGC
GATTTGCTGGTGACCCAATGCGACCAGATGCTCCACGCCCAGTCGCGTACCGTCTTCATGGGAGAAAATA
ATACTGTTGATGGGTGTCTGGTCAGAGACATCAAGAAATAACGCCGGAACATTAGTGCAGGCAGCTTCCA
CAGCAATGGCATCCTGGTCATCCAGCGGATAGTTAATGATCAGCCCACTGACGCGTTGCGCGAGAAGATT
GTGCACCGCCGCTTTACAGGCTTCGACGCCGCTTCGTTCTACCATCGACACCACCACGCTGGCACCCAGT
TGATCGGCGCGAGATTTAATCGCCGCGACAATTTGCGACGGCGCGTGCAGGGCCAGACTGGAGGTGGCAA
CGCCAATCAGCAACGACTGTTTGCCCGCCAGTTGTTGTGCCACGCGGTTGGGAATGTAATTCAGCTCCGC
CATCGCCGCTTCCACTTTTTCCCGCGTTTTCGCAGAAACGTGGCTGGCCTGGTTCACCACGCGGGAAACG
GTCTGATAAGAGACACCGGCATACTCTGCGACATCGTATAACGTTACTGGTTTCACATTCACCACCCTGA
ATTGACTCTCTTCCGGGCGCTATCATGCCATACCGCGAAAGGTTTTGCGCCATTCGATGGTGTCCGGGAT
CTCGACGCTCTCCCTTATGCGACTCCTGCATTAGGAAGCAGCCCAGTAGTAGGTTGAGGCCGTTGAGCAC
CGCCGCCGCAAGGAATGGTGCATGCAAGGAGATGGCGCCCAACAGTCCCCCGGCCACGGGGCCTGCCACC
ATACCCACGCCGAAACAAGCGCTCATGAGCCCGAAGTGGCGAGCCCGATCTTCCCCATCGGTGATGTCGG
CGATATAGGCGCCAGCAACCGCACCTGTGGCGCCGGTGATGCCGGCCACGATGCGTCCGGCGTAGAGGAT
CGAGATCTCGATCCCGCGAAATTAATACGACTCACTATAGGGGAATTGTGAGCGGATAACAATTCCCCTC
TAGAAATAATTTTGTTTAACTTTAAGAAGGAGATATACCATGGGCAGCAGCCATCATCATCATCATCACA
GCAGCGGCCTGGTGCCGCGCGGCAGCCATATGCGTCACGAGAAGGCGACCCGTCTGCTGGATCTGGCGCG
TATGCTGGCGGGTAGCGCGGAAGGTCTGACCCTGGATGAAATGGCGGCGGCGCTGGGTGTTGGTCGTCGT
ACCGCGGAGCGTATGCGTGATGCGGTGTGGGCGGCGTTTCCGCAGATGGAAGCGATCGACGATCCGCCGA
CCAAGCGTTTTCGTATTCCGAGCGGTCTGGACGGCGTTTTCCAAACCCCGACCGCGGAGGAACTGGCGGC
GCTGCGTGTGGCGGCGGACAGCCTGCGTGCGAGCGGTGCGGATGCGCGTGCGAGCAGCCTGTATGCGCTG
GAGGCGAAACTGCTGAGCGCGCTGCGTGGCAGCGCGGCGGAGGAAGTGGCGGAGGATGTTCGTGCGCTGG
TGCAGGCGGAAACCATTGCGGTTCATGCGGGTCCGCGTCCGTACGAAGATCAAGCGGTGCTGGGTGCGAT
CCGTGCGGCGATTAAAGGCCTGCAAGCGCTGAGCTTTCGTTATGAGGGTGGCAGCACCCCGGGTCGTACC
CCGGAAGTTACCCCGCTGGGTGTGCTGTTCGGCCGTAGCAACTACCTGGTTGCGCTGGAAGGCAAGGGTG
GCAAACCGCGTAGCTGGCGTCTGGACCGTATGAGCGATCTGAAAGTGCTGGACAAACCGGCGCCGCCGCC
GCAGGATTTCAGCCTGCAAGCGTTTGCGGACGAGAGCTTCGGTATCTATCACGACGAAATTCAAGATGTG
GTTCTGCGTATCCACAAAAGCCGTGCGGAGGATGCGCTGCGTTGGCGTTTCCACGCGACCCAGCAAGTTA
CCCCGGAAGCGGACGGTAGCGTGCTGGTTACCTTTCGTGCGGGTGGCATGCGTGAGCTGAGCTGGCACCT
GTTCACCTGGGGCGATGCGGTGGAAATTGTTGCGCCGCAGGTTCTGAAAGACATGATGGTGCAAGAACTG
CGTGAAGCGGGTCGTGCGCATGGTGCGTGGTAAG
Features (pLannotate 1.2.2; 20 found; start..end, strand, type, name):
      7..56      +  CDS            SET1 (fragment): solubility-enhancement tag derived from T7 phage gene 10B
     64..111     +  terminator     T7 terminator: transcription terminator for bacteriophage T7 RNA polymerase
    134..238     -  CDS            TcR (fragment): tetracycline efflux protein; tet; confers resistance to tetracycline
    286..314     -  promoter       tet promoter: E. coli promoter for tetracycline efflux protein gene
    427..531     +  promoter       AmpR promoter: bla
    532..1392    +  CDS            AmpR: β-lactamase; bla; confers resistance to ampicillin, carbenicillin, and related antibiotics
   1563..2151    +  rep_origin     ori: high-copy-number ColE1/pMB1/pBR322/pUC origin of replication
   2337..2479    -  misc_feature   bom: basis of mobility region from pBR322
   2581..2772    -  CDS            rop: Rop protein, which maintains plasmids at low copy number; rop
   2789..3169    +  CDS            YPB1_ECOLX: Protein predicted: Swiss-Prot protein existence level 4. From Escherichia coli.
   3411..4035    -  CDS            TcR (fragment): tetracycline efflux protein; tet; confers resistance to tetracycline
   4050..4071    -  protein_bind   CAP binding site: CAP binding activates transcription in the presence of cAMP. E. coli catabolite activator protein
   4084..5166    -  CDS            lacI: lac repressor; lacI; The lac repressor binds to the lac operator to inhibit transcription in E. coli. This inhibition can be relieved by adding lactose or isopropyl-β-D-thiogalactopyranoside (IPTG).
   5167..5244    -  promoter       lacI promoter: lacI
   5252..5531    -  CDS            TcR (fragment): tetracycline efflux protein; tet; confers resistance to tetracycline
   5553..5571    +  promoter       T7 promoter: promoter for bacteriophage T7 RNA polymerase
   5572..5596    +  protein_bind   lac operator: The lac repressor binds to the lac operator to inhibit transcription in E. coli. This inhibition can be relieved by adding lactose or isopropyl-β-D-thiogalactopyranoside (IPTG). lac repressor encoded by lacI
   5611..5633    +  RBS            RBS: efficient ribosome binding site from bacteriophage T7 gene 10 (Olins and Rangwala, 1989)
   5652..5668    +  CDS            capTEV™ (fragment): composite tag for in vivo biotinylation, TEV protease cleavage, and 6xHis tagging
   5679..5696    +  CDS            thrombin site: thrombin recognition and cleavage site
