[The description below was written by a language model from this plasmid's Addgene catalogue record and pLannotate feature annotations shown in this document.]
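Description:
DriD-3HB-mutant is a bacterial expression plasmid built on the pET-15b backbone, carrying a mutant version of DriD, a WYL-domain transcription regulator from Caulobacter crescentus. The 984 bp insert encodes DriD with substitutions on the surface of its 3HB (three-helix bundle) region. The record does not list the specific residue changes, and the generated feature table does not annotate the DriD coding region itself, which presumably occupies the unannotated stretch running from the end of the thrombin site to the end of the circular sequence record.

Expression follows the standard pET arrangement. A T7 promoter is followed by a lac operator and the strong T7 gene 10 ribosome binding site, and a T7 terminator lies downstream of the insert. The plasmid-borne lacI gene supplies lac repressor, so transcription stays low until IPTG is added in a host that provides T7 RNA polymerase. Just upstream of the insert, the table shows a short match to a His-containing composite tag, consistent with the N-terminal 6xHis tag of pET-15b, followed by a thrombin cleavage site. Together these allow affinity purification and later tag removal. The plasmid replicates from a pBR322-type ColE1 origin, with the bom region and the rop gene, which moderates copy number. Selection is by ampicillin through the β-lactamase gene. The tetracycline resistance fragments are non-functional remnants of the pBR322 lineage. The construct was made to produce recombinant mutant protein for probing the allosteric activation mechanism of DriD, by comparison with the wild-type regulator.
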