Addgene plasmid #237852: DriD-3HB-mutant
Purpose: DriD 3HB surface mutant used to interrogate the allosteric mechanism
Depositing lab: Maria Schumacher. Depositing organization: Duke University. Publication: Allosteric activation mechanism of DriD, a WYL-domain containing transcription regulator. Cannistraci E, Srinivasu BY, Chavez Orozco J Jr, Gozzi K, Wales TE, Schumacher MA. Commun Biol. 2025 Apr 29;8(1):679. doi: 10.1038/s42003-025-08111-x. PubMed 40301632.
Backbone
  Vector backbone: pet15B
  Backbone manufacturer: Genscript
Growth in bacteria
  Bacterial resistance: Ampicillin, 100 μg/mL
  Growth temperature: 37°C
  Growth strain: DH5alpha
  Copy number: Unknown
Gene/Insert
  Gene/Insert name: DriD 3HB mutant
  Species: Caulobacter crescentus
  Insert size (bp): 984
Terms and licenses: Academic/Nonprofit Terms; Industry Terms: Not Available to Industry
How to cite: DriD-3HB-mutant was a gift from Maria Schumacher (Addgene plasmid # 237852 ; http://n2t.net/addgene:237852 ; RRID:Addgene_237852)
