>Addgene plasmid #237852 | DriD-3HB-mutant | depositor partial sequence | sequence record 467171 | 1-984
ATGCGTCACGAGAAGGCGACCCGTCTGCTGGATCTGGCGCGTATGCTGGCGGGTAGCGCGGAAGGTCTGA
CCCTGGATGAAATGGCGGCGGCGCTGGGTGTTGGTCGTCGTACCGCGGAGCGTATGCGTGATGCGGTGTG
GGCGGCGTTTCCGCAGATGGAAGCGATCGACGATCCGCCGACCAAGCGTTTTCGTATTCCGAGCGGTCTG
GACGGCGTTTTCCAAACCCCGACCGCGGAGGAACTGGCGGCGCTGCGTGTGGCGGCGGACAGCCTGCGTG
CGAGCGGTGCGGATGCGCGTGCGAGCAGCCTGTATGCGCTGGAGGCGAAACTGCTGAGCGCGCTGCGTGG
CAGCGCGGCGGAGGAAGTGGCGGAGGATGTTCGTGCGCTGGTGCAGGCGGAAACCATTGCGGTTCATGCG
GGTCCGCGTCCGTACGAAGATCAAGCGGTGCTGGGTGCGATCCGTGCGGCGATTAAAGGCCTGCAAGCGC
TGAGCTTTCGTTATGAGGGTGGCAGCACCCCGGGTCGTACCCCGGAAGTTACCCCGCTGGGTGTGCTGTT
CGGCCGTAGCAACTACCTGGTTGCGCTGGAAGGCAAGGGTGGCAAACCGCGTAGCTGGCGTCTGGACCGT
ATGAGCGATCTGAAAGTGCTGGACAAACCGGCGCCGCCGCCGCAGGATTTCAGCCTGCAAGCGTTTGCGG
ACGAGAGCTTCGGTATCTATCACGACGAAATTCAAGATGTGGTTCTGCGTATCCACAAAAGCCGTGCGGA
GGATGCGCTGCGTTGGCGTTTCCACGCGACCCAGCAAGTTACCCCGGAAGCGGACGGTAGCGTGCTGGTT
ACCTTTCGTGCGGGTGGCATGCGTGAGCTGAGCTGGCACCTGTTCACCTGGGGCGATGCGGTGGAAATTG
TTGCGCCGCAGGTTCTGAAAGACATGATGGTGCAAGAACTGCGTGAAGCGGGTCGTGCGCATGGTGCGTG
GTAA
